Addgene plasmid #212345: pTwist-SARS-CoV-2 Spike-deltaC18 D215G (GGT)
Purpose: Encodes SARS-CoV-2 spike D215G for pseudovirus production
Depositing lab: Alejandro Balazs. Depositing organization: Massachusetts General Hospital. Publication: Ongoing evolution of SARS-CoV-2 drives escape from mRNA vaccine-induced humoral immunity. Roederer AL, Cao Y, Denis KS, Sheehan ML, Li CJ, Lam EC, Gregory DJ, Poznansky MC, Iafrate AJ, Canaday DH, Gravenstein S, Garcia-Beltran WF, Balazs AB. medRxiv [Preprint]. 2024 Mar 7:2024.03.05.24303815. doi: 10.1101/2024.03.05.24303815. PubMed 38496628.
Backbone
  Vector backbone: pTwist-CMV-BetaGlobin-WPRE-Neo
  Backbone manufacturer: Twist
  Vector type: Mammalian Expression
Growth in bacteria
  Bacterial resistance: Ampicillin, 100 μg/mL
  Growth temperature: 37°C
  Growth strain: DH5alpha
  Copy number: High Copy
Gene/Insert
  Gene/Insert name: SARS-CoV-2 Spike D215G
  Species: Severe acute respiratory syndrome coronavirus 2
  Mutation: D215G
  Entrez Gene: S (a.k.a. GU280_gp02, spike glycoprotein)
  Promoter: CAG
  Cloning method: Ligation Independent Cloning
Terms and licenses: Academic/Nonprofit Terms; Industry Terms: Not Available to Industry
Depositor comments: Please visit https://www.medrxiv.org/content/10.1101/2024.03.05.24303815v1 for medRxiv preprint.
How to cite: pTwist-SARS-CoV-2 Spike-deltaC18 D215G (GGT) was a gift from Alejandro Balazs (Addgene plasmid # 212345 ; http://n2t.net/addgene:212345 ; RRID:Addgene_212345)
