[The description below was written by a language model from this plasmid's Addgene catalogue record and pLannotate feature annotations shown in this document.]
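Description:
pTwist-SARS-CoV-2 Spike-deltaC18 D215G (GGT) is a mammalian expression plasmid built on the Twist pTwist-CMV-BetaGlobin-WPRE-Neo backbone. It encodes the SARS-CoV-2 spike glycoprotein carrying the single substitution D215G. The "(GGT)" in the name presumably denotes the glycine codon used. The "deltaC18" in the name indicates an 18-residue C-terminal truncation of spike, a modification commonly used to improve incorporation of spike into pseudotyped particles. The annotated spike reading frame of about 3.8 kb is consistent with a slightly shortened protein. In bacteria the roughly 10.5 kb plasmid replicates from a high-copy ColE1/pUC-type origin and is selected with ampicillin through the β-lactamase gene.

The spike coding sequence lies downstream of a CMV enhancer, CMV promoter elements and a truncated human β-globin intron, which promotes splicing and efficient expression. The catalogue entry lists the promoter as CAG, but the feature table and the backbone name point to a CMV enhancer/promoter with a β-globin intron, so the two sources do not fully agree. A WPRE follows the insert to raise transcript stability and export, and an SV40 polyadenylation signal is annotated just beyond it. A separate SV40 early promoter–neo–bGH poly(A) cassette would allow G418 selection in mammalian cells. Short β-globin insulator elements and bacterial and T7 terminators flank the expression units to limit transcriptional read-through.

The stated purpose is to supply spike D215G in trans for pseudovirus production. The associated work concerns how SARS-CoV-2 evolution enables escape from vaccine-induced humoral immunity, which suggests use in assays of antibody neutralisation against particles bearing this individual spike mutation.
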