Features (pLannotate 1.2.2; 21 found; start..end, strand, type, name):
      1..3765    +  CDS            S: SPIKE_SARS2 - Experimental evidence at protein level: Swiss-Prot protein existence level 1. [Spike glycoprotein]: May down-regulate host tetherin (BST2) by lysosomal degradation, thereby counteracting its antiviral activity. From Severe acute respiratory syndrome coronavirus 2 (2019-nCoV) (SARS-CoV-2).
   3839..4427    +  misc_feature   WPRE: woodchuck hepatitis virus posttranscriptional regulatory element
   4480..4601    -  polyA_signal   SV40 poly(A) signal: SV40 polyadenylation signal
   4624..4693    -  CDS            large T antigen (fragment): large T antigen from SV40 (simian virus 40)
   4716..4762    +  terminator     T7 terminator: transcription terminator for bacteriophage T7 RNA polymerase
   4792..4928    +  terminator     rrnG terminator: transcription terminator from the E. coli ribosomal RNA rrnG operon (Albrechtsen et al., 1991)
   4973..5044    +  misc_feature   3' β-globin insulator: insulator downstream of the human β-globin locus (Farrell et al., 2002)
   5089..5285    +  promoter       SV40 promoter: SV40 early promoter
   5299..6090    +  CDS            neo: KKA2_KLEPN - Also known as kan, nptII. Experimental evidence at protein level: Swiss-Prot protein existence level 1. Resistance to kanamycin, neomycin, paromomycin, ribostamycin, butirosin and gentamicin B. From Klebsiella pneumoniae.
   6104..6328    +  polyA_signal   bGH poly(A) signal: bovine growth hormone polyadenylation signal
   6524..7112    -  rep_origin     ori: high-copy-number ColE1/pMB1/pBR322/pUC origin of replication
   7284..7348    -  CDS            bla(M) (fragment): β-lactamase lacking the signal sequence; bla(M); allows cytosolic expression of β-lactamase
   7858..8718    +  CDS            AmpR: β-lactamase; bla; confers resistance to ampicillin, carbenicillin, and related antibiotics
   8731..8867    +  terminator     rrnG terminator: transcription terminator from the E. coli ribosomal RNA rrnG operon (Albrechtsen et al., 1991)
   9019..9090    +  misc_feature   5' β-globin insulator: insulator upstream of the human β-globin locus (Farrell et al., 2002)
   9095..9141    -  terminator     T7 terminator: transcription terminator for bacteriophage T7 RNA polymerase
   9159..9207    -  polyA_signal   poly(A) signal: synthetic polyadenylation signal
   9288..9591    +  enhancer       CMV enhancer: human cytomegalovirus immediate early enhancer
   9664..9681    -  promoter       CMV promoter (fragment): human cytomegalovirus (CMV) immediate early promoter
   9744..9795    +  promoter       CMVd2 promoter: truncated human cytomegalovirus (CMV) immediate early promoter that yields moderately reduced expression relative to the full-length promoter
   9929..10404   +  intron         β-globin intron: internally truncated intron from human β-globin
>Addgene plasmid #212345 | pTwist-SARS-CoV-2 Spike-deltaC18 D215G (GGT) | addgene full sequence | sequence record 431595 | Addgene NGS Result
ATGTTTGTGTTCCTCGTTCTCCTGCCCCTCGTTTCTTCCCAATGCGTGAACCTCACAACTAGAACGCAGC
TCCCACCCGCTTACACGAACTCTTTTACTCGTGGAGTATACTATCCCGATAAAGTCTTTAGGTCCAGTGT
CCTTCATTCTACTCAAGACCTTTTCCTGCCATTCTTCTCAAATGTCACCTGGTTCCATGCTATCCACGTT
TCTGGCACCAACGGAACTAAACGATTTGATAATCCCGTCTTGCCATTTAACGATGGCGTATACTTTGCCT
CAACGGAGAAGTCCAACATTATCCGGGGATGGATATTTGGCACCACCCTGGACTCCAAGACACAGTCTCT
CCTCATTGTGAACAACGCCACCAATGTCGTCATCAAAGTCTGTGAATTTCAATTTTGTAACGATCCCTTT
CTCGGGGTTTATTATCATAAGAATAACAAGTCTTGGATGGAGTCAGAGTTCCGCGTTTACAGTTCCGCTA
ACAACTGTACTTTTGAGTACGTTTCCCAACCATTTCTCATGGATCTTGAAGGGAAGCAAGGCAACTTCAA
GAATCTCCGCGAATTTGTGTTTAAGAATATAGACGGCTACTTCAAAATTTATAGCAAGCATACCCCGATA
AATCTGGTTCGGGGTCTCCCTCAAGGCTTCTCCGCGTTGGAACCCCTCGTGGACTTGCCGATTGGCATCA
ACATCACCCGGTTCCAAACCCTTCTTGCCCTTCATCGAAGCTACCTCACGCCTGGCGACAGTAGTAGTGG
TTGGACAGCGGGCGCAGCAGCCTACTATGTGGGATATTTGCAACCACGCACCTTTCTTCTCAAATATAAC
GAAAACGGAACAATTACCGATGCCGTAGACTGTGCCCTCGATCCCCTGTCCGAAACTAAATGCACACTCA
AGTCCTTCACAGTTGAGAAAGGCATATACCAAACCAGTAACTTCCGCGTCCAACCCACCGAATCCATTGT
TCGATTCCCTAACATCACCAATTTGTGTCCTTTCGGTGAAGTATTTAATGCCACTCGATTTGCATCAGTT
TATGCCTGGAATCGCAAGCGAATATCAAATTGTGTTGCAGATTATAGTGTCCTGTATAATAGCGCATCAT
TCAGCACTTTTAAGTGTTATGGGGTCAGCCCTACGAAATTGAATGACTTGTGTTTTACCAACGTTTACGC
AGATTCTTTCGTCATACGCGGCGACGAAGTCCGACAGATTGCACCGGGGCAAACCGGAAAGATAGCAGAC
TATAATTATAAGTTGCCGGATGACTTCACCGGCTGCGTTATAGCATGGAACTCCAATAATCTCGATTCAA
AAGTCGGCGGCAACTATAATTATCTTTACCGCCTGTTTCGCAAGTCAAATCTGAAGCCCTTTGAACGTGA
CATCTCCACCGAAATTTATCAAGCTGGCAGCACCCCATGTAATGGAGTGGAAGGGTTTAACTGTTATTTT
CCCCTTCAATCATACGGATTTCAACCAACAAATGGGGTGGGCTATCAACCATATCGGGTGGTAGTCTTGA
GCTTTGAGCTGCTCCACGCACCGGCTACAGTTTGCGGACCGAAGAAAAGCACTAACCTGGTGAAGAATAA
ATGTGTGAACTTCAACTTTAATGGGCTCACCGGAACAGGGGTGCTGACAGAATCAAACAAGAAATTTCTC
CCTTTTCAACAATTTGGTAGAGACATTGCCGATACCACAGATGCCGTCCGCGATCCGCAAACACTGGAAA
TCCTCGATATAACACCCTGTAGCTTCGGCGGGGTCAGCGTGATAACTCCCGGAACGAACACATCCAACCA
AGTGGCTGTCCTGTATCAAGATGTCAACTGTACCGAAGTCCCTGTGGCGATACACGCCGACCAACTGACA
CCCACCTGGAGAGTCTACTCAACAGGTTCCAATGTCTTTCAAACTAGAGCGGGTTGTCTCATTGGCGCTG
AGCATGTCAATAATTCATACGAATGTGATATTCCTATTGGGGCAGGAATCTGTGCGTCTTATCAAACTCA
AACGAACTCACCACGGCGCGCTCGCTCAGTAGCCAGCCAGTCCATAATCGCCTATACCATGAGTCTCGGG
GCTGAGAACTCCGTGGCTTATTCAAACAATTCCATCGCAATCCCAACTAACTTTACCATTAGCGTTACCA
CGGAAATCTTGCCCGTCAGCATGACTAAGACGAGCGTAGACTGTACGATGTATATCTGTGGGGATTCCAC
CGAGTGTAGCAACCTCTTGCTTCAATACGGGTCTTTCTGTACTCAACTCAACCGAGCATTGACCGGAATT
GCGGTCGAACAAGACAAGAATACCCAAGAGGTGTTCGCACAAGTAAAGCAAATATACAAAACGCCGCCAA
TCAAAGATTTTGGCGGGTTTAATTTTAGCCAAATACTGCCAGACCCATCTAAGCCTTCAAAACGCAGCTT
TATCGAGGATCTGCTGTTCAACAAAGTTACGTTGGCTGACGCGGGTTTCATTAAGCAGTATGGGGATTGT
TTGGGAGACATTGCGGCCCGCGACCTTATCTGTGCTCAAAAATTCAATGGGTTGACAGTTCTGCCCCCTC
TGCTCACTGATGAGATGATTGCACAGTATACATCAGCATTGTTGGCAGGAACCATTACATCCGGCTGGAC
TTTTGGCGCGGGTGCGGCCCTTCAAATACCTTTCGCTATGCAAATGGCTTACAGATTCAATGGGATTGGT
GTCACGCAAAATGTATTGTATGAAAATCAGAAGCTGATCGCTAATCAATTTAACAGCGCGATTGGCAAGA
TCCAAGATTCACTGTCAAGCACAGCGTCCGCCCTCGGCAAACTCCAAGATGTTGTGAATCAAAACGCCCA
GGCCCTGAATACCCTCGTGAAGCAACTGAGTTCTAACTTCGGCGCAATCTCCAGCGTCCTCAACGACATA
TTGTCCAGACTTGATAAGGTGGAAGCCGAGGTGCAAATTGATCGGCTCATCACAGGCAGGCTCCAGTCAC
TCCAAACTTATGTGACACAACAGTTGATCCGGGCTGCTGAGATACGAGCAAGCGCCAACCTGGCCGCCAC
TAAAATGTCAGAGTGCGTGCTCGGGCAGTCCAAACGGGTTGACTTTTGTGGCAAGGGCTATCACTTGATG
TCCTTCCCCCAATCCGCCCCACATGGAGTGGTCTTTCTCCACGTCACTTATGTCCCTGCTCAAGAGAAGA
ACTTTACGACAGCTCCAGCAATCTGTCACGATGGCAAAGCGCACTTTCCCAGGGAAGGCGTTTTCGTCAG
TAATGGCACGCATTGGTTTGTGACCCAAAGGAATTTCTATGAACCCCAAATCATAACCACTGACAATACA
TTTGTCTCAGGCAACTGTGATGTGGTCATTGGGATCGTGAACAACACGGTATATGATCCCCTGCAACCCG
AGTTGGATAGCTTCAAAGAGGAATTGGATAAATACTTTAAGAATCATACTTCACCCGATGTTGATCTCGG
GGACATATCAGGAATAAATGCAAGTGTCGTCAACATTCAGAAAGAGATTGATCGCCTTAATGAGGTCGCC
AAGAACTTGAATGAATCTTTGATCGACTTGCAAGAACTGGGCAAATACGAACAATATATTAAATGGCCCT
GGTACATTTGGTTGGGCTTTATCGCCGGACTTATAGCTATCGTTATGGTCACAATTATGTTGTGCTGTAT
GACTAGCTGTTGTTCCTGCTTGAAAGGATGTTGCAGTTGCGGATCTTGTTGTAAATAAAGGATCCTCTAG
AAGTTGTCTCCTCCTGCACTGACTGACTGATACAATCGATTTCTGGATCCGCAGGCCTAATCAACCTCTG
GATTACAAAATTTGTGAAAGATTGACTGGTATTCTTAACTATGTTGCTCCTTTTACGCTATGTGGATACG
CTGCTTTAATGCCTTTGTATCATGCTATTGCTTCCCGTATGGCTTTCATTTTCTCCTCCTTGTATAAATC
CTGGTTGCTGTCTCTTTATGAGGAGTTGTGGCCCGTTGTCAGGCAACGTGGCGTGGTGTGCACTGTGTTT
GCTGACGCAACCCCCACTGGTTGGGGCATTGCCACCACCTGTCAGCTCCTTTCCGGGACTTTCGCTTTCC
CCCTCCCTATTGCCACGGCGGAACTCATCGCCGCCTGCCTTGCCCGCTGCTGGACAGGGGCTCGGCTGTT
GGGCACTGACAATTCCGTGGTGTTGTCGGGGAAGCTGACGTCCTTTCCATGGCTGCTCGCCTGTGTTGCC
ACCTGGATTCTGCGCGGGACGTCCTTCTGCTACGTCCCTTCGGCCCTCAATCCAGCGGACCTTCCTTCCC
GCGGCCTGCTGCCGGCTCTGCGGCCTCTTCCGCGTCTTCGCCTTCGCCCTCAGACGAGTCGGATCTCCCT
TTGGGCCGCCTCCCCGCCTGTCTAGCTTGACTGACTGAGATACAGCGTACCTTCAGCTCACAGACATGAT
AAGATACATTGATGAGTTTGGACAAACCACAACTAGAATGCAGTGAAAAAAATGCTTTATTTGTGAAATT
TGTGATGCTATTGCTTTATTTGTAACCATTATAAGCTGCAATAAACAAGTTAACAACAACAATTGCATTC
ATTTTATGTTTCAGGTTCAGGGGGAGGTGTGGGAGGTTTTTTAAAGCAAGTAAAACCTCTACAAATGTGG
TATTGGCCCATCTCTATCGGTATCGTAGCATAACCCCTTGGGGCCTCTAAACGGGTCTTGAGGGGTTTTT
TGTGCCCCTCGGGCCGGATTGCTATCTACCGGCATTGGCGCAGAAAAAAATGCCTGATGCGACGCTGCGC
GTCTTATACTCCCACATATGCCAGATTCAGCAACGGATACGGCTTCCCCAACTTGCCCACTTCCATACGT
GTCCTCCTTACCAGAAATTTATCCTTAAGGTCGTCAGCTATCCTGCAGGCGATCTCTCGATTTCGATCAA
GACATTCCTTTAATGGTCTTTTCTGGACACCACTAGGGGTCAGAAGTAGTTCATCAAACTTTCTTCCCTC
CCTAATCTCATTGGTTACCTTGGGCTATCGAAACTTAATTAAGCGATCTGCATCTCAATTAGTCAGCAAC
CATAGTCCCGCCCCTAACTCCGCCCATCCCGCCCCTAACTCCGCCCAGTTCCGCCCATTCTCCGCCCCAT
CGCTGACTAATTTTTTTTATTTATGCAGAGGCCGAGGCCGCCTCGGCCTCTGAGCTATTCCAGAAGTAGT
GAGGAGGCTTTTTTGGAGGCCTAGGCTTTTGCAAAGGAGGTAGCCAACATGATTGAACAAGATGGATTGC
ACGCAGGTTCTCCCGCCGCTTGGGTGGAGAGGCTATTCGGCTATGACTGGGCACAACAGACAATCGGCTG
CTCTGATGCCGCCGTGTTCCGGCTGTCAGCGCAGGGGCGCCCGGTTCTTTTTGTCAAGACCGACCTGTCC
GGTGCCCTGAATGAACTCCAGGACGAGGCAGCGCGGCTATCGTGGCTGGCCACGACGGGCGTTCCTTGCG
CAGCTGTGCTCGACGTTGTCACTGAAGCGGGAAGGGACTGGCTGCTATTGGGCGAAGTGCCGGGGCAGGA
TCTCCTGTCATCTCACCTTGCTCCTGCCGAGAAAGTATCCATCATGGCTGATGCAATGCGGCGGCTGCAT
ACGCTTGATCCGGCTACCTGCCCATTCGACCACCAAGCGAAACATCGCATCGAGCGAGCACGTACTCGGA
TGGAAGCCGGTCTTGTCGATCAGGATGATCTGGACGAAGAGCATCAGGGGCTCGCGCCAGCCGAACTGTT
CGCCAGGCTCAAGGCGCGGATGCCCGACGGCGAGGATCTCGTCGTGACCCACGGCGATGCCTGCTTGCCG
AATATCATGGTGGAAAATGGCCGCTTTTCTGGATTCATCGACTGTGGCCGGCTGGGTGTGGCGGACCGCT
ATCAGGACATAGCGTTGGCTACCCGTGATATTGCTGAAGAGCTTGGCGGCGAATGGGCTGACCGCTTCCT
CGTGCTTTACGGTATCGCCGCTCCCGATTCGCAGCGCATCGCCTTCTATCGCCTTCTTGACGAGTTCTTC
TAGTATGTAAGCCCTGTGCCTTCTAGTTGCCAGCCATCTGTTGTTTGCCCCTCCCCCGTGCCTTCCTTGA
CCCTGGAAGGTGCCACTCCCACTGTCCTTTCCTAATAAAATGAGGAAATTGCATCGCATTGTCTGAGTAG
GTGTCATTCTATTCTGGGGGGTGGGGTGGGGCAGGACAGCAAGGGGGAGGATTGGGAAGACAATAGCAGG
CATGCTGGGGATGCGGTGGGCTCTATGGTTAATTAACCAGTCAAGTCAGCTACTTGGCGAGATCGACTTG
TCTGGGTTTCGACTACGCTCAGAATTGCGTCAGTCAAGTTCGATCTGGTCCTTGCTATTGCACCCGTTCT
CCGATTACGAGTTTCATTTAAATCATGTGAGCAAAAGGCCAGCAAAAGGCCAGGAACCGTAAAAAGGCCG
CGTTGCTGGCGTTTTTCCATAGGCTCCGCCCCCCTGACGAGCATCACAAAAATCGACGCTCAAGTCAGAG
GTGGCGAAACCCGACAGGACTATAAAGATACCAGGCGTTTCCCCCTGGAAGCTCCCTCGTGCGCTCTCCT
GTTCCGACCCTGCCGCTTACCGGATACCTGTCCGCCTTTCTCCCTTCGGGAAGCGTGGCGCTTTCTCATA
GCTCACGCTGTAGGTATCTCAGTTCGGTGTAGGTCGTTCGCTCCAAGCTGGGCTGTGTGCACGAACCCCC
CGTTCAGCCCGACCGCTGCGCCTTATCCGGTAACTATCGTCTTGAGTCCAACCCGGTAAGACACGACTTA
TCGCCACTGGCAGCAGCCACTGGTAACAGGATTAGCAGAGCGAGGTATGTAGGCGGTGCTACAGAGTTCT
TGAAGTGGTGGCCTAACTACGGCTACACTAGAAGAACAGTATTTGGTATCTGCGCTCTGCTGAAGCCAGT
TACCTTCGGAAAAAGAGTTGGTAGCTCTTGATCCGGCAAACAAACCACCGCTGGTAGCGGTGGTTTTTTT
GTTTGCAAGCAGCAGATTACGCGCAGAAAAAAAGGATCTCAAGAAGATCCTTTGATCTTTTCTACGGGGT
CTGACGCTCAGTGGAACGAAAACTCACGTTAAGGGATTTTGGTCATGAGATTATCAAAAAGGATCTTCAC
CTAGATCCTTTTAAATTAAAAATGAAGTTTTAAATCAATCTAAAGTATATATGAGTAAACTTGGTCTGAC
AGTTACCAATGCTTAATCAGTGAGGCACCTATCTCAGCGATCTGTCTATTTCGTTCATCCATAGTTGCAT
TTAAATTTCCGAACTCTCCAAGGCCCTCGTCGGAAAATCTTCAAACCTTTCGTCCGATCCATCTTGCAGG
CTACCTCTCGAACGAACTATCGCAAGTCTCTTGGCCGGCCTTGCGCCTTGGCTATTGCTTGGCAGCGCCT
ATCGCCAGGTATTACTCCAATCCCGAATATCCGAGATCGGGATCACCCGAGAGAAGTTCAACCTACATCC
TCAATCCCGATCTATCCGAGATCCGAGGAATATCGAAATCGGGGCGCGCCTGGTGTACCGAGAACGATCC
TCTCAGTGCGAGTCTCGACGATCCATATCGTTGCTTGGCAGTCAGCCAGTCGGAATCCAGCTTGGGACCC
AGGAAGTCCAATCGTCAGATATTGTACTCAAGCCTGGTCACGGCAGCGTACCGATCTGTTTAAACCTAGA
TATTGATAGTCTGATCGGTCAACGTATAATCGAGTCCTAGCTTTTGCAAACATCTATCAAGAGACAGGAT
CAGCAGGAGGCTTTCGCATGAGTATTCAACATTTCCGTGTCGCCCTTATTCCCTTTTTTGCGGCATTTTG
CCTTCCTGTTTTTGCTCACCCAGAAACGCTGGTGAAAGTAAAAGATGCTGAAGATCAGTTGGGTGCGCGA
GTGGGTTACATCGAACTGGATCTCAACAGCGGTAAGATCCTTGAGAGTTTTCGCCCCGAAGAACGCTTTC
CAATGATGAGCACTTTTAAAGTTCTGCTATGTGGCGCGGTATTATCCCGTATTGACGCCGGGCAAGAGCA
ACTCGGTCGCCGCATACACTATTCTCAGAATGACTTGGTTGAGTATTCACCAGTCACAGAAAAGCATCTT
ACGGATGGCATGACAGTAAGAGAATTATGCAGTGCTGCCATAACCATGAGTGATAACACTGCGGCCAACT
TACTTCTGACAACGATTGGAGGACCGAAGGAGCTAACCGCTTTTTTGCACAACATGGGGGATCATGTAAC
TCGCCTTGATCGTTGGGAACCGGAGCTGAATGAAGCCATACCAAACGACGAGCGTGACACCACGATGCCT
GTAGCAATGGCAACAACCTTGCGTAAACTATTAACTGGCGAACTACTTACTCTAGCTTCCCGGCAACAGT
TGATAGACTGGATGGAGGCGGATAAAGTTGCAGGACCACTTCTGCGCTCGGCCCTTCCGGCTGGCTGGTT
TATTGCTGATAAATCTGGAGCCGGTGAGCGTGGGTCTCGCGGTATCATTGCAGCACTGGGGCCAGATGGT
AAGCCCTCCCGTATCGTAGTTATCTACACGACGGGGAGTCAGGCAACTATGGATGAACGAAATAGACAGA
TCGCTGAGATAGGTGCCTCACTGATTAAGCATTGGTAACCGATTCTAGGTGCATTGGCGCAGAAAAAAAT
GCCTGATGCGACGCTGCGCGTCTTATACTCCCACATATGCCAGATTCAGCAACGGATACGGCTTCCCCAA
CTTGCCCACTTCCATACGTGTCCTCCTTACCAGAAATTTATCCTTAAGATCCCGAATCGTTTAAACTCGA
CTCTGGCTCTATCGAATCTCCGTCGTTTCGAGCTTACGCGAACAGCCGTGGCGCTCATTTGCTCGTCGGG
CATCGAATCTCGTCAGCTATCGTCAGCTTACCTTTTTGGCAGCGATCGCGGCTCCCGACATCTTGGACCA
TTAGCTCCACAGGTATCTTCTTCCCTCTAGTGGTCATAACAGCAGCTTCAGCTACCTCTCAATTCAAAAA
ACCCCTCAAGACCCGTTTAGAGGCCCCAAGGGGTTATGCTATCAATCGTTGCGTTACACACACAAAAAAC
CAACACACATCCATCTTCGATGGATAGCGATTTTATTATCTAACTGCTGATCGAGTGTAGCCAGATCTAG
TAATCAATTACGGGGTCATTAGTTCATAGCCCATATATGGAGTTCCGCGTTACATAACTTACGGTAAATG
GCCCGCCTGGCTGACCGCCCAACGACCCCCGCCCATTGACGTCAATAATGACGTATGTTCCCATAGTAAC
GCCAATAGGGACTTTCCATTGACGTCAATGGGTGGAGTATTTACGGTAAACTGCCCACTTGGCAGTACAT
CAAGTGTATCATATGCCAAGTACGCCCCCTATTGACGTCAATGACGGTAAATGGCCCGCCTGGCATTATG
CCCAGTACATGACCTTATGGGACTTTCCTACTTGGCAGTACATCTACGTATTAGTCATCGCTATTACCAT
GCTGATGCGGTTTTGGCAGTACATCAATGGGCGTGGATAGCGGTTTGACTCACGGGGATTTCCAAGTCTC
CACCCCATTGACGTCAATGGGAGTTTGTTTTGGCACCAAAATCAACGGGACTTTCCAAAATGTCGTAACA
ACTCCGCCCCATTGACGCAAATGGGCGGTAGGCGTGTACGGTGGGAGGTCTATATAAGCAGAGCTGGTTT
AGTGAACCGTCAGATCGCCTGGAGACGCCATCCACGCTGTTTTGACCTCCATAGAAGACACCGGGACCGA
TCCAGCCTCCCCTCGAAGCTTACATGTGGTACCGAGCTCGGATCCTGAGAACTTCAGGGTGAGTCTATGG
GACCCTTGATGTTTTCTTTCCCCTTCTTTTCTATGGTTAAGTTCATGTCATAGGAAGGGGAGAAGTAACA
GGGTACACATATTGACCAAATCAGGGTAATTTTGCATTTGTAATTTTAAAAAATGCTTTCTTCTTTTAAT
ATACTTTTTTGTTTATCTTATTTCTAATACTTTCCCTAATCTCTTTCTTTCAGGGCAATAATGATACAAT
GTATCATGCCTCTTTGCACCATTCTAAAGAATAACAGTGATAATTTCTGGGTTAAGGCAATAGCAATATT
TCTGCATATAAATATTTCTGCATATAAATTGTAACTGATGTAAGAGGTTTCATATTGCTAATAGCAGCTA
CAATCCAGCTACCATTCTGCTTTTATTTTATGGTTGGGATAAGGCTGGATTATTCTGAGTCCAAGCTAGG
CCCTTTTGCTAATCATGTTCATACCTCTTATCTTCCTCCCACAGCTCCTGGGCAACGTGCTGGTCTGTGT
GCTGGCCCATCACTTTGGCAAAGGCGGCCGCC
